>Addgene plasmid #139848 | pLenti-X1-Neo-DDRGK1-K267R-HA | addgene full sequence | sequence record 275525 | Addgene NGS Result
AGGTGGCACTTTTCGGGGAAATGTGCGCGGAACCCCTATTTGTTTATTTTTCTAAATACATTCAAATATG
TATCCGCTCATGAGACAATAACCCTGATAAATGCTTCAATAATATTGAAAAAGGAAGAGTATGAGTATTC
AACATTTCCGTGTCGCCCTTATTCCCTTTTTTGCGGCATTTTGCCTTCCTGTTTTTGCTCACCCAGAAAC
GCTGGTGAAAGTAAAAGATGCTGAAGATCAGTTGGGTGCACGAGTGGGTTACATCGAACTGGATCTCAAC
AGCGGTAAGATCCTTGAGAGTTTTCGCCCCGAAGAACGTTTTCCAATGATGAGCACTTTTAAAGTTCTGC
TATGTGGCGCGGTATTATCCCGTATTGACGCCGGGCAAGAGCAACTCGGTCGCCGCATACACTATTCTCA
GAATGACTTGGTTGAGTACTCACCAGTCACAGAAAAGCATCTTACGGATGGCATGACAGTAAGAGAATTA
TGCAGTGCTGCCATAACCATGAGTGATAACACTGCGGCCAACTTACTTCTGACAACGATCGGAGGACCGA
AGGAGCTAACCGCTTTTTTGCACAACATGGGGGATCATGTAACTCGCCTTGATCGTTGGGAACCGGAGCT
GAATGAAGCCATACCAAACGACGAGCGTGACACCACGATGCCTGTAGCAATGGCAACAACGTTGCGCAAA
CTATTAACTGGCGAACTACTTACTCTAGCTTCCCGGCAACAATTAATAGACTGGATGGAGGCGGATAAAG
TTGCAGGACCACTTCTGCGCTCGGCCCTTCCGGCTGGCTGGTTTATTGCTGATAAATCTGGAGCCGGTGA
GCGTGGGTCTCGCGGTATCATTGCAGCACTGGGGCCAGATGGTAAGCCCTCCCGTATCGTAGTTATCTAC
ACGACGGGGAGTCAGGCAACTATGGATGAACGAAATAGACAGATCGCTGAGATAGGTGCCTCACTGATTA
AGCATTGGTAACTGTCAGACCAAGTTTACTCATATATACTTTAGATTGATTTAAAACTTCATTTTTAATT
TAAAAGGATCTAGGTGAAGATCCTTTTTGATAATCTCATGACCAAAATCCCTTAACGTGAGTTTTCGTTC
CACTGAGCGTCAGACCCCGTAGAAAAGATCAAAGGATCTTCTTGAGATCCTTTTTTTCTGCGCGTAATCT
GCTGCTTGCAAACAAAAAAACCACCGCTACCAGCGGTGGTTTGTTTGCCGGATCAAGAGCTACCAACTCT
TTTTCCGAAGGTAACTGGCTTCAGCAGAGCGCAGATACCAAATACTGTTCTTCTAGTGTAGCCGTAGTTA
GGCCACCACTTCAAGAACTCTGTAGCACCGCCTACATACCTCGCTCTGCTAATCCTGTTACCAGTGGCTG
CTGCCAGTGGCGATAAGTCGTGTCTTACCGGGTTGGACTCAAGACGATAGTTACCGGATAAGGCGCAGCG
GTCGGGCTGAACGGGGGGTTCGTGCACACAGCCCAGCTTGGAGCGAACGACCTACACCGAACTGAGATAC
CTACAGCGTGAGCTATGAGAAAGCGCCACGCTTCCCGAAGGGAGAAAGGCGGACAGGTATCCGGTAAGCG
GCAGGGTCGGAACAGGAGAGCGCACGAGGGAGCTTCCAGGGGGAAACGCCTGGTATCTTTATAGTCCTGT
CGGGTTTCGCCACCTCTGACTTGAGCGTCGATTTTTGTGATGCTCGTCAGGGGGGCGGAGCCTATGGAAA
AACGCCAGCAACGCGGCCTTTTTACGGTTCCTGGCCTTTTGCTGGCCTTTTGCTCACATGTTCTTTCCTG
CGTTATCCCCTGATTCTGTGGATAACCGTATTACCGCCTTTGAGTGAGCTGATACCGCTCGCCGCAGCCG
AACGACCGAGCGCAGCGAGTCAGTGAGCGAGGAAGCGGAAGAGCGCCCAATACGCAAACCGCCTCTCCCC
GCGCGTTGGCCGATTCATTAATGCAGCTGGCACGACAGGTTTCCCGACTGGAAAGCGGGCAGTGAGCGCA
ACGCAATTAATGTGAGTTAGCTCACTCATTAGGCACCCCAGGCTTTACACTTTATGCTTCCGGCTCGTAT
GTTGTGTGGAATTGTGAGCGGATAACAATTTCACACAGGAAACAGCTATGACCATGATTACGCCAAGCGC
GCAATTAACCCTCACTAAAGGGAACAAAAGCTGGAGCTGCAAGCTTAATGTAGTCTTATGCAATACTCTT
GTAGTCTTGCAACATGGTAACGATGAGTTAGCAACATGCCTTACAAGGAGAGAAAAAGCACCGTGCATGC
CGATTGGTGGAAGTAAGGTGGTACGATCGTGCCTTATTAGGAAGGCAACAGACGGGTCTGACATGGATTG
GACGAACCACTGAATTGCCGCATTGCAGAGATATTGTATTTAAGTGCCTAGCTCGATACATAAACGGGTC
TCTCTGGTTAGACCAGATCTGAGCCTGGGAGCTCTCTGGCTAACTAGGGAACCCACTGCTTAAGCCTCAA
TAAAGCTTGCCTTGAGTGCTTCAAGTAGTGTGTGCCCGTCTGTTGTGTGACTCTGGTAACTAGAGATCCC
TCAGACCCTTTTAGTCAGTGTGGAAAATCTCTAGCAGTGGCGCCCGAACAGGGACTTGAAAGCGAAAGGG
AAACCAGAGGAGCTCTCTCGACGCAGGACTCGGCTTGCTGAAGCGCGCACGGCAAGAGGCGAGGGGCGGC
GACTGGTGAGTACGCCAAAAATTTTGACTAGCGGAGGCTAGAAGGAGAGAGATGGGTGCGAGAGCGTCAG
TATTAAGCGGGGGAGAATTAGATCGCGATGGGAAAAAATTCGGTTAAGGCCAGGGGGAAAGAAAAAATAT
AAATTAAAACATATAGTATGGGCAAGCAGGGAGCTAGAACGATTCGCAGTTAATCCTGGCCTGTTAGAAA
CATCAGAAGGCTGTAGACAAATACTGGGACAGCTACAACCATCCCTTCAGACAGGATCAGAAGAACTTAG
ATCATTATATAATACAGTAGCAACCCTCTATTGTGTGCATCAAAGGATAGAGATAAAAGACACCAAGGAA
GCTTTAGACAAGATAGAGGAAGAGCAAAACAAAAGTAAGACCACCGCACAGCAAGCGGCCGCTGATCTTC
AGACCTGGAGGAGGAGATATGAGGGACAATTGGAGAAGTGAATTATATAAATATAAAGTAGTAAAAATTG
AACCATTAGGAGTAGCACCCACCAAGGCAAAGAGAAGAGTGGTGCAGAGAGAAAAAAGAGCAGTGGGAAT
AGGAGCTTTGTTCCTTGGGTTCTTGGGAGCAGCAGGAAGCACTATGGGCGCAGCGTCAATGACGCTGACG
GTACAGGCCAGACAATTATTGTCTGGTATAGTGCAGCAGCAGAACAATTTGCTGAGGGCTATTGAGGCGC
AACAGCATCTGTTGCAACTCACAGTCTGGGGCATCAAGCAGCTCCAGGCAAGAATCCTGGCTGTGGAAAG
ATACCTAAAGGATCAACAGCTCCTGGGGATTTGGGGTTGCTCTGGAAAACTCATTTGCACCACTGCTGTG
CCTTGGAATGCTAGTTGGAGTAATAAATCTCTGGAACAGATTTGGAATCACACGACCTGGATGGAGTGGG
ACAGAGAAATTAACAATTACACAAGCTTAATACACTCCTTAATTGAAGAATCGCAAAACCAGCAAGAAAA
GAATGAACAAGAATTATTGGAATTAGATAAATGGGCAAGTTTGTGGAATTGGTTTAACATAACAAATTGG
CTGTGGTATATAAAATTATTCATAATGATAGTAGGAGGCTTGGTAGGTTTAAGAATAGTTTTTGCTGTAC
TTTCTATAGTGAATAGAGTTAGGCAGGGATATTCACCATTATCGTTTCAGACCCACCTCCCAACCCCGAG
GGGACCCGACAGGCCCGAAGGAATAGAAGAAGAAGGTGGAGAGAGAGACAGAGACAGATCCATTCGATTA
GTGAACGGATCTCGACGGTATCGGTTAACTTTTAAAAGAAAAGGGGGGATTGGGGGGTACAGTGCAGGGG
AAAGAATAGTAGACATAATAGCAACAGACATACAAACTAAAGAATTACAAAAACAAATTACAAAATTCAA
AATTTTATCGTCCAGTGTGGTGGAATTCTGCAGATATCAACAAGTTTGTACAAAAAAGCAGGCTCCACCA
TGGGAACCGACATTGATTATTGACTAGGCTTTTGCAAAAAGCTTTGCAAAGATGGATAAAGTTTTAAACA
GAGAGGAATCTTTGCAGCTAATGGACCTTCTAGGTCTTGAAAGGAGTGGGAATTGGCTCCGGTGCCCGTC
AGTGGGCAGAGCGCACATCGCCCACAGTCCCCGAGAAGTTGGGGGGAGGGGTCGGCAATTGAACCGGTGC
CTAGAGAAGGTGGCGCGGGGTAAACTGGGAAAGTGATGTCGTGTACTGGCTCCGCCTTTTTCCCGAGGGT
GGGGGAGAACCGTATATAAGTGCAGTAGTCGCCGTGAACGTTCTTTTTCGCAACGGGTTTGCCGCCAGAA
CACAGGTAAGTGCCGTGTGTGGTTCCCGCGGGCCTGGCCTCTTTACGGGTTATGGCCCTTGCGTGCCTTG
AATTACTTCCACCTGGCTGCAGTACGTGATTCTTGATCCCGAGCTTCGGGTTGGAAGTGGGTGGGAGAGT
TCGAGGCCTTGCGCTTAAGGAGCCCCTTCGCCTCGTGCTTGAGTTGAGGCCTGGCCTGGGCGCTGGGGCC
GCCGCGTGCGAATCTGGTGGCACCTTCGCGCCTGTCTCGCTGCTTTCGATAAGTCTCTAGCCATTTAAAA
TTTTTGATGACCTGCTGCGACGCTTTTTTTCTGGCAAGATAGTCTTGTAAATGCGGGCCAAGATCTGCAC
ACTGGTATTTCGGTTTTTGGGGCCGCGGGCGGCGACGGGGCCCGTGCGTCCCAGCGCACATGTTCGGCGA
GGCGGGGCCTGCGAGCGCGGCCACCGAGAATCGGACGGGGGTAGTCTCAAGCTGGCCGGCCTGCTCTGGT
GCCTGGCCTCGCGCCGCCGTGTATCGCCCCGCCCTGGGCGGCAAGGCTGGCCCGGTCGGCACCAGTTGCG
TGAGCGGAAAGATGGCCGCTTCCCGGCCCTGCTGCAGGGAGCTCAAAATGGAGGACGCGGCGCTCGGGAG
AGCGGGCGGGTGAGTCACCCACACAAAGGAAAAGGGCCTTTCCGTCCTCAGCCGTCGCTTCATGTGACTC
CACGGAGTACCGGGCGCCGTCCAGGCACCTCGATTAGTTCTCGAGCTTTTGGAGTACGTCGTCTTTAGGT
TGGGGGGAGGGGTTTTATGCGATGGAGTTTCCCCACACTGAGTGGGTGGAGACTGAAGTTAGGCCAGCTT
GGCACTTGATGTAATTCTCCTTGGAATTTGCCCTTTTTGAGTTTGGATCTTGGTTCATTCTCAAGCCTCA
GACAGTGGTTCAAAGTTTTTTTCTTCCATTTCAGGTGTCGTGAGGAATTAGCTTGGTACTAATACGACTC
ACTATAGGGAGACCCAAGCTGGCTAGGTAAGCTTGGTACCGAGCTCGGATCCATGGTGGCGCCTGTGTGG
TACTTGGTAGCGGCGGCTCTGCTAGTCGGCTTTATCCTCTTCCTGACTCGCAGCCGGGGCCGGGCGGCAT
CAGCCGGCCAAGAGCCACTGCACAATGAGGAGCTGGCAGGAGCAGGCCGGGTGGCCCAGCCTGGGCCCCT
GGAGCCTGAGGAGCCGAGAGCTGGAGGCAGGCCTCGGCGCCGGAGGGACCTGGGCAGCCGCCTACAGGCC
CAGCGTCGAGCCCAGCGGGTGGCCTGGGCAGAAGCAGATGAGAACGAGGAGGAAGCTGTCATCCTAGCCC
AGGAGGAGGAAGGTGTCGAGAAGCCAGCGGAAACTCACCTGTCGGGGAAAATTGGAGCTAAGAAACTGCG
GAAGCTGGAGGAGAAACAAGCGCGAAAGGCCCAGCGTGAGGCAGAGGAGGCTGAACGTGAGGAGCGGAAA
CGACTCGAGTCCCAGCGCGAAGCTGAGTGGAAGAAGGAGGAGGAGCGGCTTCGCCTGGAGGAGGAGCAGA
AGGAGGAGGAGGAGAGGAAGGCCCGCGAGGAGCAGGCCCAGCGGGAGCATGAGGAGTACCTGAAACTGAA
GGAGGCCTTTGTGGTGGAGGAGGAAGGCGTAGGAGAGACCATGACTGAGGAACAGTCCCAGAGCTTCCTG
ACAGAGTTCATCAACTACATCAAGCAGTCCAAGGTTGTGCTCTTGGAAGACCTGGCTTCCCAGGTGGGCC
TACGCACTCAGGACACCATAAATCGCATCCAGGACCTGCTGGCTGAGGGGACTATAACAGGTGTGATTGA
CGACCGGGGCCGGTTCATCTACATAACCCCAGAGGAACTGGCCGCCGTGGCCAACTTCATCCGACAGCGG
GGCCGGGTGTCCATCGCCGAGCTTGCCCAAGCCAGCAACTCCCTCATCGCCTGGGGCCGGGAGTCCCCTG
CCCAAGCCCCAGCCGGTGGATCTGGAGGTTCTGGTGGAATGTACCCATACGATGTTCCAGATTACGCTTG
ATCTAGACCCAGCTTTCTTGTACAAAGTGGTTGATATCCAGCACAGTGGCGGCCGCTCGACAATCAACCT
CTGGATTACAAAATTTGTGAAAGATTGACTGGTATTCTTAACTATGTTGCTCCTTTTACGCTATGTGGAT
ACGCTGCTTTAATGCCTTTGTATCATGCTATTGCTTCCCGTATGGCTTTCATTTTCTCCTCCTTGTATAA
ATCCTGGTTGCTGTCTCTTTATGAGGAGTTGTGGCCCGTTGTCAGGCAACGTGGCGTGGTGTGCACTGTG
TTTGCTGACGCAACCCCCACTGGTTGGGGCATTGCCACCACCTGTCAGCTCCTTTCCGGGACTTTCGCTT
TCCCCCTCCCTATTGCCACGGCGGAACTCATCGCCGCCTGCCTTGCCCGCTGCTGGACAGGGGCTCGGCT
GTTGGGCACTGACAATTCCGTGGTGTTGTCGGGGAAGCTGACGTCCTTTCCATGGCTGCTCGCCTGTGTT
GCCACCTGGATTCTGCGCGGGACGTCCTTCTGCTACGTCCCTTCGGCCCTCAATCCAGCGGACCTTCCTT
CCCGCGGCCTGCTGCCGGCTCTGCGGCCTCTTCCGCGTCTTCGCCTTCGCCCTCAGACGAGTCGGATCTC
CCTTTGGGCCGCCTCCCCGCCTGGACCTGCAGGATTCTGCAGATATCCGGACTAGTGATCTAATTCTACC
GGGTAGGGGAGGCGCTTTTCCCAAGGCAGTCTGGAGCATGCGCTTTAGCAGCCCCGCTGGGCACTTGGCG
CTACACAAGTGGCCTCTGGCCTCGCACACATTCCACATCCACCGGTAGGCGCCAACCGGCTCCGTTCTTT
GGTGGCCCCTTCGCGCCACCTTCTACTCCTCCCCTAGTCAGGAAGTTCCCCCCCGCCCCGCAGCTCGCGT
CGTGCAGGACGTGACAAATGGAAGTAGCACGTCTCACTAGTCTCGTGCAGATGGACAGCACCGCTGAGCA
ATGGAAGCGGGTAGGCCTTTGGGGCAGCGGCCAATAGCAGCTTTGCTCCTTCGCTTTCTGGGCTCAGAGG
CTGGGAAGGGGTGGGTCCGGGGGCGGGCTCAGGGGCGGGCTCAGGGGCGGGGCGGGCGCCCGAAGGTCCT
CCGGAGGCCCGGCATTCTGCACGCTTCAAAAGCGCACGTCTGCCGCGCTGTTCTCCTCTTCCTCATCTCC
GGGCCTTTCGACCTGCAGCCAATATGGGATCGGCCATTGAACAAGATGGATTGCACGCAGGTTCTCCGGC
CGCTTGGGTGGAGAGGCTATTCGGCTATGACTGGGCACAACAGACAATCGGCTGCTCTGATGCCGCCGTG
TTCCGGCTGTCAGCGCAGGGGCGCCCGGTTCTTTTTGTCAAGACCGACCTGTCCGGTGCCCTGAATGAAC
TGCAGGACGAGGCAGCGCGGCTATCGTGGCTGGCCACGACGGGCGTTCCTTGCGCAGCTGTGCTCGACGT
TGTCACTGAAGCGGGAAGGGACTGGCTGCTATTGGGCGAAGTGCCGGGGCAGGATCTCCTGTCATCTCAC
CTTGCTCCTGCCGAGAAAGTATCCATCATGGCTGATGCAATGCGGCGGCTGCATACGCTTGATCCGGCTA
CCTGCCCATTCGACCACCAAGCGAAACATCGCATCGAGCGAGCACGTACTCGGATGGAAGCCGGTCTTGT
CGATCAGGATGATCTGGACGAAGAGCATCAGGGGCTCGCGCCAGCCGAACTGTTCGCCAGGCTCAAGGCG
CGCATGCCCGACGGCGAGGATCTCGTCGTGACCCATGGCGATGCCTGCTTGCCGAATATCATGGTGGAAA
ATGGCCGCTTTTCTGGATTCATCGACTGTGGCCGGCTGGGTGTGGCGGACCGCTATCAGGACATAGCGTT
GGCTACCCGTGATATTGCTGAAGAGCTTGGCGGCGAATGGGCTGACCGCTTCCTCGTGCTTTACGGTATC
GCCGCTCCCGATTCGCAGCGCATCGCCTTCTATCGCCTTCTTGACGAGTTCTTCTGAACGCGTCGCCCGC
CCCACGACCCGCAGCGCCCGACCGAAAGGAGCGCACGACCCCATGCATCTCGAGGGCCCGGTACCTTTAA
GACCAATGACTTACAAGGCAGCTGTAGATCTTAGCCACTTTTTAAAAGAAAAGGGGGGACTGGAAGGGCT
AGCTCACTCCCAACGAAGACAAGATCTGCTTTTTGCTTGTACTGGGTCTCTCTGGTTAGACCAGATCTGA
GCCTGGGAGCTCTCTGGCTAACTAGGGAACCCACTGCTTAAGCCTCAATAAAGCTTGCCTTGAGTGCTTC
AAGTAGTGTGTGCCCGTCTGTTGTGTGACTCTGGTAACTAGAGATCCCTCAGACCCTTTTAGTCAGTGTG
GAAAATCTCTAGCAGTAGTAGTTCATGTCATCTTATTATTCAGTATTTATAACTTGCAAAGAAATGAATA
TCAGAGAGTGAGAGGAACTTGTTTATTGCAGCTTATAATGGTTACAAATAAAGCAATAGCATCACAAATT
TCACAAATAAAGCATTTTTTTCACTGCATTCTAGTTGTGGTTTGTCCAAACTCATCAATGTATCTTATCA
TGTCTGGCTCTAGCTATCCCGCCCCTAACTCCGCCCATCCCGCCCCTAACTCCGCCCAGTTCCGCCCATT
CTCCGCCCCATGGCTGACTAATTTTTTTTATTTATGCAGAGGCCGAGGCCGCCTCGGCCTCTGAGCTATT
CCAGAAGTAGTGAGGAGGCTTTTTTGGAGGCCTAGGGACGTACCCAATTCGCCCTATAGTGAGTCGTATT
ACGCGCGCTCACTGGCCGTCGTTTTACAACGTCGTGACTGGGAAAACCCTGGCGTTACCCAACTTAATCG
CCTTGCAGCACATCCCCCTTTCGCCAGCTGGCGTAATAGCGAAGAGGCCCGCACCGATCGCCCTTCCCAA
CAGTTGCGCAGCCTGAATGGCGAATGGG
[124 nt withheld, positions 9549-9672]
C
[91 nt withheld, positions 9674-9764]
A
[49 nt withheld, positions 9766-9814]
CCTTTGACGTTGGAGTCCACGTTCTTT
[37 nt withheld, positions 9842-9878]
ACCCTATCTCGGTCTATTCTTTTGATTTATAAGGGATTTTGCCGATTTCGGCCTATTGGTTAAAAAATGA
GCTGATTTAACAAAAATTTAACGCGAATTTTAACAAAATATTAACGCTTACAATTT
Features (pLannotate 1.2.2; 33 found; start..end, strand, type, name):
     26..130     +  promoter       AmpR promoter: bla
    131..991     +  CDS            AmpR: β-lactamase; bla; confers resistance to ampicillin, carbenicillin, and related antibiotics
   1162..1750    +  rep_origin     ori: high-copy-number ColE1/pMB1/pBR322/pUC origin of replication
   1933..2025    +  CDS            lacI (fragment): lac repressor; lacI; The lac repressor binds to the lac operator to inhibit transcription in E. coli. This inhibition can be relieved by adding lactose or isopropyl-β-D-thiogalactopyranoside (IPTG).
   2038..2059    +  protein_bind   CAP binding site: CAP binding activates transcription in the presence of cAMP. E. coli catabolite activator protein
   2074..2104    +  promoter       lac promoter: promoter for the E. coli lac operon
   2112..2128    +  protein_bind   lac operator: The lac repressor binds to the lac operator to inhibit transcription in E. coli. This inhibition can be relieved by adding lactose or isopropyl-β-D-thiogalactopyranoside (IPTG). lac repressor encoded by lacI
   2173..2191    +  promoter       T3 promoter: promoter for bacteriophage T3 RNA polymerase
   2219..2445    +  promoter       RSV promoter: Rous sarcoma virus enhancer/promoter
   2446..2626    +  LTR            5' LTR (truncated): truncated 5' long terminal repeat (LTR) from HIV-1
   2673..2798    +  misc_feature   HIV-1 Ψ: packaging signal of human immunodeficiency virus type 1
   2782..3145    +  CDS            HIV-1 gag (fragment): gag protein from human immunodeficiency virus 1; gag
   3291..3524    +  misc_feature   RRE: The Rev response element (RRE) of HIV-1 allows for Rev-dependent mRNA export from the nucleus to the cytoplasm.
   3901..4001    +  CDS            Rev (fragment): human immunodeficiency virus 1 (HIV-1) Rev protein; rev; enhances nuclear export of unspliced and incompletely spliced viral mRNAs
   4020..4136    +  misc_feature   cPPT/CTS: central polypurine tract and central termination sequence of HIV-1
   4170..4194    +  protein_bind   attB1: mutant version of attB; recombination site for the Gateway® BP reaction BP Clonase™
   4209..4227    +  enhancer       CMV enhancer (fragment): human cytomegalovirus immediate early enhancer
   4252..4318    +  CDS            small t antigen (fragment): SV40 (simian virus 40) small t antigen
   4325..5503    +  promoter       EF-1α promoter: strong constitutive promoter for human elongation factor EF-1α
   5520..5538    +  promoter       T7 promoter: promoter for bacteriophage T7 RNA polymerase
   5583..6524    +  CDS            DDRGK1: DDRGK_HUMAN - Also known as C20orf116 From Homo sapiens (Human).
   6552..6579    +  CDS            3xHA (fragment): three tandem HA epitope tags
   6587..6611    -  protein_bind   attB2: mutant version of attB; recombination site for the Gateway® BP reaction BP Clonase™
   6642..7230    +  misc_feature   WPRE: woodchuck hepatitis virus posttranscriptional regulatory element
   7281..7780    +  promoter       PGK promoter: mouse phosphoglycerate kinase 1 promoter
   7794..8597    +  CDS            NeoR/KanR: aminoglycoside phosphotransferase from Tn5; aph(3')-II (or nptII); confers resistance to neomycin, kanamycin, and G418 (Geneticin®)
   8671..8808    +  CDS            nef (fragment): NEF_HV1LA - Experimental evidence at protein level: Swiss-Prot protein existence level 1. Extracellular Nef protein targets CD4(+) T-lymphocytes for apoptosis by interacting with CXCR4 surface receptors. From Human immunodeficiency virus type 1 group M subtype B (isolate Lai) (HIV-1).
   8794..8974    +  LTR            5' LTR (truncated): truncated 5' long terminal repeat (LTR) from HIV-1
   9046..9167    +  polyA_signal   SV40 poly(A) signal: SV40 polyadenylation signal
   9207..9342    +  rep_origin     SV40 ori: SV40 origin of replication
   9363..9381    -  promoter       T7 promoter: promoter for bacteriophage T7 RNA polymerase
   9389..9544    +  CDS            lacZα (fragment): LacZα fragment of β-galactosidase; lacZ fragment
   9549..9977    +  rep_origin     f1 ori (sequence partly withheld): f1 bacteriophage origin of replication; arrow indicates direction of (+) strand synthesis
