[The description below was written by a language model from this plasmid's Addgene catalogue record and pLannotate feature annotations shown in this document.]
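Description:
pLenti-X1-Neo-DDRGK1-K267R-HA is a lentiviral transfer plasmid on the pLenti-X1-Neo backbone for stable expression of a human DDRGK1 point mutant in mammalian cells. In bacteria it is maintained as a high-copy plasmid through a ColE1/pUC-type origin and selected with ampicillin via the β-lactamase gene. An f1 origin, an SV40 origin and remnants of lac/lacZα cloning-vector sequence are also present in the backbone.

The viral portion follows a third-generation layout. An RSV promoter replaces the U3 region to drive a truncated HIV-1 5' LTR, followed by the Ψ packaging signal with a partial gag sequence, the Rev response element for Rev-dependent nuclear export of the genomic RNA, and the cPPT/CTS, which aids transduction. A second truncated LTR and an SV40 polyadenylation signal close the genome. Packaging functions are not encoded and must be supplied in trans.

Between attB1 and attB2 Gateway sites, an EF-1α promoter drives the DDRGK1 open reading frame (also known as UFBP1 or C20orf116) carrying the K267R substitution and a C-terminal HA epitope tag for detection. The annotation matches only a fragment of a 3xHA element, consistent with a single HA tag. A WPRE downstream enhances transcript expression. A separate mouse PGK promoter drives the neomycin phosphotransferase gene, allowing G418 selection of transduced cells.

The record gives the purpose simply as lentiviral expression of DDRGK1-K267R-HA. The associated study concerns ER-phagy and ER-resident UFMylation, but the record does not state the functional effect of the lysine-to-arginine change.
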