Addgene plasmid #139848: pLenti-X1-Neo-DDRGK1-K267R-HA
Purpose: Lentiviral expression of human DDRGK1-K267R-HA
Depositing lab: Jacob Corn. Depositing organization: University of California, Berkeley. Publication: A Genome-wide ER-phagy Screen Highlights Key Roles of Mitochondrial Metabolism and ER-Resident UFMylation. Liang JR, Lingeman E, Luong T, Ahmed S, Muhar M, Nguyen T, Olzmann JA, Corn JE. Cell. 2020 Mar 19;180(6):1160-1177.e20. doi: 10.1016/j.cell.2020.02.017. Epub 2020 Mar 10. PubMed 32160526.
Backbone
  Vector backbone: pLenti-X1-Neo
  Vector type: Lentiviral
  Selectable markers: Neomycin (select with G418)
Growth in bacteria
  Bacterial resistance: Ampicillin, 100 μg/mL
  Growth temperature: 37°C
  Growth strain: NEB Stable
  Copy number: High Copy
Gene/Insert
  Gene/Insert name: DDRGK1
  Species: H. sapiens (human)
  Mutation: K267R
  Entrez Gene: DDRGK1 (a.k.a. C20orf116, SEMDSH, UFBP1, dJ1187M17.3)
  Tag / fusion protein: HA (C terminal on insert)
  Cloning method: Gibson Cloning
Terms and licenses: Academic/Nonprofit Terms; Industry Terms: Not Available to Industry
How to cite: pLenti-X1-Neo-DDRGK1-K267R-HA was a gift from Jacob Corn (Addgene plasmid # 139848 ; http://n2t.net/addgene:139848 ; RRID:Addgene_139848)
